>Addgene plasmid #68821 | EGFPC2-CB2 SH3+ | depositor full sequence | sequence record 122342 | EGFPC2-CB2 SH3+ sequence 6120 bps
TAGTTATTAATAGTAATCAATTACGGGGTCATTAGTTCATAGCCCATATATGGAGTTCCGCGTTACATAA
CTTACGGTAAATGGCCCGCCTGGCTGACCGCCCAACGACCCCCGCCCATTGACGTCAATAATGACGTATG
TTCCCATAGTAACGCCAATAGGGACTTTCCATTGACGTCAATGGGTGGAGTATTTACGGTAAACTGCCCA
CTTGGCAGTACATCAAGTGTATCATATGCCAAGTACGCCCCCTATTGACGTCAATGACGGTAAATGGCCC
GCCTGGCATTATGCCCAGTACATGACCTTATGGGACTTTCCTACTTGGCAGTACATCTACGTATTAGTCA
TCGCTATTACCATGGTGATGCGGTTTTGGCAGTACATCAATGGGCGTGGATAGCGGTTTGACTCACGGGG
ATTTCCAAGTCTCCACCCCATTGACGTCAATGGGAGTTTGTTTTGGCACCAAAATCAACGGGACTTTCCA
AAATGTCGTAACAACTCCGCCCCATTGACGCAAATGGGCGGTAGGCGTGTACGGTGGGAGGTCTATATAA
GCAGAGCTGGTTTAGTGAACCGTCAGATCCGCTAGCGCTACCGGTCGCCACCATGGTGAGCAAGGGCGAG
GAGCTGTTCACCGGGGTGGTGCCCATCCTGGTCGAGCTGGACGGCGACGTAAACGGCCACAAGTTCAGCG
TGTCCGGCGAGGGCGAGGGCGATGCCACCTACGGCAAGCTGACCCTGAAGTTCATCTGCACCACCGGCAA
GCTGCCCGTGCCCTGGCCCACCCTCGTGACCACCCTGACCTACGGCGTGCAGTGCTTCAGCCGCTACCCC
GACCACATGAAGCAGCACGACTTCTTCAAGTCCGCCATGCCCGAAGGCTACGTCCAGGAGCGCACCATCT
TCTTCAAGGACGACGGCAACTACAAGACCCGCGCCGAGGTGAAGTTCGAGGGCGACACCCTGGTGAACCG
CATCGAGCTGAAGGGCATCGACTTCAAGGAGGACGGCAACATCCTGGGGCACAAGCTGGAGTACAACTAC
AACAGCCACAACGTCTATATCATGGCCGACAAGCAGAAGAACGGCATCAAGGTGAACTTCAAGATCCGCC
ACAACATCGAGGACGGCAGCGTGCAGCTCGCCGACCACTACCAGCAGAACACCCCCATCGGCGACGGCCC
CGTGCTGCTGCCCGACAACCACTACCTGAGCACCCAGTCCGCCCTGAGCAAAGACCCCAACGAGAAGCGC
GATCACATGGTCCTGCTGGAGTTCGTGACCGCCGCCGGGATCACTCTCGGCATGGACGAGCTGTACAAGT
CCGGCCGGACTCAGATCTCGAGCTCAAGCTTCATGCAGTGGATTAGAGGCGGATCGGGAATGCTGATCAC
TGGAGATTCCATCGTTAGTGCTGAGGCAGTATGGGATCACGTCACCATGGCCAACCGGGAGTTGGCATTT
AAGGCTGGCGACGTCATCAAAGTCTTGGATGCTTCCAACAAGGATTGGTGGTGGGGCCAGATCGACGATG
AGGAGGGATGGTTTCCTGCCAGCTTTGTGAGGCTCTGGGTGAACCAGGAGGATGGGGTGGAGGAAGGGCC
CAGTGACGTGCAGAATGGGCACCTGGACCCCAACTCAGACTGCCTCTGTCTGGGCCGGCCACTACAGAAC
CGGGACCAGATGCGGGCCAATGTCATCAATGAGATCATGAGCACGGAACGTCATTACATCAAGCATCTCA
AGGACATTTGCGAGGGGTACCTGAAGCAGTGCCGAAAGAGAAGGGACATGTTCAGTGATGAGCAGCTGAA
AGTCATCTTTGGAAACATTGAAGACATCTACAGATTTCAGATGGGCTTCGTGAGAGACTTGGAGAAGCAG
TACAACAATGATGACCCCCACCTCAGCGAGATAGGACCCTGCTTCTTGGAGCATCAAGATGGCTTCTGGA
TATACTCTGAGTATTGTAACAACCACCTGGATGCCTGCATGGAGCTCTCCAAACTGATGAAGGACAGCCG
CTATCAACACTTCTTTGAGGCCTGCCGCCTCTTGCAGCAGATGATCGACATCGCTATCGATGGTTTTCTT
TTGACTCCAGTACAGAAGATCTGCAAATACCCCTTACAATTGGCCGAGCTCCTAAAGTATACTGCCCAAG
ACCACAGTGATTACAGATATGTCGCAGCTGCTTTGGCTGTCATGAGAAATGTGACTCAGCAGATCAATGA
ACGCAAGCGACGTCTGGAGAATATTGACAAGATTGCTCAATGGCAGGCCTCTGTCCTAGACTGGGAGGGA
GATGACATCTTAGACAGGAGCTCGGAACTGATCTACACTGGAGAGATGGCCTGGATCTACCAGCCCTATG
GCCGCAACCAGCAGAGAGTCTTCTTCCTGTTTGACCACCAGATGGTCCTCTGCAAGAAGGACCTAATCCG
GAGAGACATCCTATACTACAAGGGGCGCATTGACATGGATAAATATGAGGTCATTGACATTGAAGATGGC
AGAGATGATGACTTTAATGTCAGCATGAAAAATGCTTTCAAGCTGCACAACAAGGAAACCGAAGAAGTAC
ATCTGTTCTTTGCCAAGAAACTGGAGGAGAAAATACGTTGGCTTAGAGCTTTCAGAGAAGAGAGGAAAAT
GGTACAAGAAGATGAAAAAATTGGCTTTGAGATTTCTGAAAATCAGAAGAGACAGGCTGCAATGACTGTG
AGAAAAGCGTCTAAACAGAAAGTAACCCAAAGAAAATGGCACTATTAGGGATCCACCGGATCTAGATAAC
TGATCATAATCAGCCATACCACATTTGTAGAGGTTTTACTTGCTTTAAAAAACCTCCCACACCTCCCCCT
GAACCTGAAACATAAAATGAATGCAATTGTTGTTGTTAACTTGTTTATTGCAGCTTATAATGGTTACAAA
TAAAGCAATAGCATCACAAATTTCACAAATAAAGCATTTTTTTCACTGCATTCTAGTTGTGGTTTGTCCA
AACTCATCAATGTATCTTAACGCGTAAATTGTAAGCGTTAATATTTTGTTAAAATTCGCGTTAAATTTTT
GTTAAATCAGCTCATTTTTTAACCAATAGGCCGAAATCGGCAAAATCCCTTATAAATCAAAAGAATAGAC
CGAGATAGGGT
[37 nt withheld, positions 3162-3198]
AAAGAACGTGGACTCCAACGTCAAAGG
[49 nt withheld, positions 3226-3274]
T
[91 nt withheld, positions 3276-3366]
G
[124 nt withheld, positions 3368-3491]
CAGGTGGCACTTTTCGGGGAAATGTGCGCGGAACCCCTATTTGTTTATTTTTCTAAATACATTCAAATAT
GTATCCGCTCATGAGACAATAACCCTGATAAATGCTTCAATAATATTGAAAAAGGAAGAGTCCTGAGGCG
GAAAGAACCAGCTGTGGAATGTGTGTCAGTTAGGGTGTGGAAAGTCCCCAGGCTCCCCAGCAGGCAGAAG
TATGCAAAGCATGCATCTCAATTAGTCAGCAACCAGGTGTGGAAAGTCCCCAGGCTCCCCAGCAGGCAGA
AGTATGCAAAGCATGCATCTCAATTAGTCAGCAACCATAGTCCCGCCCCTAACTCCGCCCATCCCGCCCC
TAACTCCGCCCAGTTCCGCCCATTCTCCGCCCCATGGCTGACTAATTTTTTTTATTTATGCAGAGGCCGA
GGCCGCCTCGGCCTCTGAGCTATTCCAGAAGTAGTGAGGAGGCTTTTTTGGAGGCCTAGGCTTTTGCAAA
GATCGATCAAGAGACAGGATGAGGATCGTTTCGCATGATTGAACAAGATGGATTGCACGCAGGTTCTCCG
GCCGCTTGGGTGGAGAGGCTATTCGGCTATGACTGGGCACAACAGACAATCGGCTGCTCTGATGCCGCCG
TGTTCCGGCTGTCAGCGCAGGGGCGCCCGGTTCTTTTTGTCAAGACCGACCTGTCCGGTGCCCTGAATGA
ACTGCAAGACGAGGCAGCGCGGCTATCGTGGCTGGCCACGACGGGCGTTCCTTGCGCAGCTGTGCTCGAC
GTTGTCACTGAAGCGGGAAGGGACTGGCTGCTATTGGGCGAAGTGCCGGGGCAGGATCTCCTGTCATCTC
ACCTTGCTCCTGCCGAGAAAGTATCCATCATGGCTGATGCAATGCGGCGGCTGCATACGCTTGATCCGGC
TACCTGCCCATTCGACCACCAAGCGAAACATCGCATCGAGCGAGCACGTACTCGGATGGAAGCCGGTCTT
GTCGATCAGGATGATCTGGACGAAGAGCATCAGGGGCTCGCGCCAGCCGAACTGTTCGCCAGGCTCAAGG
CGAGCATGCCCGACGGCGAGGATCTCGTCGTGACCCATGGCGATGCCTGCTTGCCGAATATCATGGTGGA
AAATGGCCGCTTTTCTGGATTCATCGACTGTGGCCGGCTGGGTGTGGCGGACCGCTATCAGGACATAGCG
TTGGCTACCCGTGATATTGCTGAAGAGCTTGGCGGCGAATGGGCTGACCGCTTCCTCGTGCTTTACGGTA
TCGCCGCTCCCGATTCGCAGCGCATCGCCTTCTATCGCCTTCTTGACGAGTTCTTCTGAGCGGGACTCTG
GGGTTCGAAATGACCGACCAAGCGACGCCCAACCTGCCATCACGAGATTTCGATTCCACCGCCGCCTTCT
ATGAAAGGTTGGGCTTCGGAATCGTTTTCCGGGACGCCGGCTGGATGATCCTCCAGCGCGGGGATCTCAT
GCTGGAGTTCTTCGCCCACCCTAGGGGGAGGCTAACTGAAACACGGAAGGAGACAATACCGGAAGGAACC
CGCGCTATGACGGCAATAAAAAGACAGAATAAAACGCACGGTGTTGGGTCGTTTGTTCATAAACGCGGGG
TTCGGTCCCAGGGCTGGCACTCTGTCGATACCCCACCGAGACCCCATTGGGGCCAATACGCCCGCGTTTC
TTCCTTTTCCCCACCCCACCCCCCAAGTTCGGGTGAAGGCCCAGGGCTCGCAGCCAACGTCGGGGCGGCA
GGCCCTGCCATAGCCTCAGGTTACTCATATATACTTTAGATTGATTTAAAACTTCATTTTTAATTTAAAA
GGATCTAGGTGAAGATCCTTTTTGATAATCTCATGACCAAAATCCCTTAACGTGAGTTTTCGTTCCACTG
AGCGTCAGACCCCGTAGAAAAGATCAAAGGATCTTCTTGAGATCCTTTTTTTCTGCGCGTAATCTGCTGC
TTGCAAACAAAAAAACCACCGCTACCAGCGGTGGTTTGTTTGCCGGATCAAGAGCTACCAACTCTTTTTC
CGAAGGTAACTGGCTTCAGCAGAGCGCAGATACCAAATACTGTCCTTCTAGTGTAGCCGTAGTTAGGCCA
CCACTTCAAGAACTCTGTAGCACCGCCTACATACCTCGCTCTGCTAATCCTGTTACCAGTGGCTGCTGCC
AGTGGCGATAAGTCGTGTCTTACCGGGTTGGACTCAAGACGATAGTTACCGGATAAGGCGCAGCGGTCGG
GCTGAACGGGGGGTTCGTGCACACAGCCCAGCTTGGAGCGAACGACCTACACCGAACTGAGATACCTACA
GCGTGAGCTATGAGAAAGCGCCACGCTTCCCGAAGGGAGAAAGGCGGACAGGTATCCGGTAAGCGGCAGG
GTCGGAACAGGAGAGCGCACGAGGGAGCTTCCAGGGGGAAACGCCTGGTATCTTTATAGTCCTGTCGGGT
TTCGCCACCTCTGACTTGAGCGTCGATTTTTGTGATGCTCGTCAGGGGGGCGGAGCCTATGGAAAAACGC
CAGCAACGCGGCCTTTTTACGGTTCCTGGCCTTTTGCTGGCCTTTTGCTCACATGTTCTTTCCTGCGTTA
TCCCCTGATTCTGTGGATAACCGTATTACCGCCATGCAT
Features (pLannotate 1.2.2; 15 found; start..end, strand, type, name):
     61..364     +  enhancer       CMV enhancer: human cytomegalovirus immediate early enhancer
    365..568     +  promoter       CMV promoter: human cytomegalovirus (CMV) immediate early promoter
    613..1329    +  CDS            EGFP: EGFP is a basic (constitutively fluorescent) green fluorescent protein published in 1996, derived from Aequorea victoria. It is reported to be a rapidly-maturing weak dimer with moderate acid sensitivity.
   1335..1362    +  misc_feature   MCS (fragment): multiple cloning site
   1363..2751    +  CDS            Arhgef9 (fragment): ARHG9_RAT - Experimental evidence at protein level: Swiss-Prot protein existence level 1. Acts as guanine nucleotide exchange factor (GEF) for CDC42. Promotes formation of GPHN clusters. From Rattus norvegicus (Rat).
   2801..2885    +  CDS            large T antigen (fragment): large T antigen from SV40 (simian virus 40)
   2908..3029    +  polyA_signal   SV40 poly(A) signal: SV40 polyadenylation signal
   3063..3491    -  rep_origin     f1 ori (sequence partly withheld): f1 bacteriophage origin of replication; arrow indicates direction of (+) strand synthesis
   3518..3622    +  promoter       AmpR promoter: bla
   3624..3981    +  promoter       SV40 promoter: SV40 enhancer and early promoter
   4016..4810    +  CDS            NeoR/KanR: aminoglycoside phosphotransferase from Tn5; aph(3')-II (or nptII); confers resistance to neomycin, kanamycin, and G418 (Geneticin®)
   4831..4983    +  CDS            ble (fragment): BLE_KLEPN - Experimental evidence at protein level: Swiss-Prot protein existence level 1. Binding protein with a strong affinity to the bleomycin family of antibiotics. Binds to CL990; an antimitotic-antibiotic compound. From Klebsiella pneumoniae.
   5042..5089    +  polyA_signal   HSV TK poly(A) signal: herpes simplex virus thymidine kinase polyadenylation signal (Cole and Stacy, 1985)
   5180..5196    -  polyA_signal   bGH poly(A) signal (fragment): bovine growth hormone polyadenylation signal
   5418..6006    +  rep_origin     ori: high-copy-number ColE1/pMB1/pBR322/pUC origin of replication
