[The description below was written by a language model from this plasmid's Addgene catalogue record and pLannotate feature annotations shown in this document.]
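Description:
EGFPC2-CB2 SH3+ is a mammalian expression plasmid built on the Clontech pEGFP-C2 backbone that produces rat collybistin (Arhgef9) fused at its N-terminus to EGFP. The human cytomegalovirus immediate early enhancer and promoter drive a single open reading frame in which EGFP is followed by a short remnant of the multiple cloning site and then the collybistin coding sequence, inserted between HindIII and BamHI sites that are both retained. An SV40 polyadenylation signal terminates the transcript. The insert is the CB2 splice isoform that contains the SH3 domain splice cassette. According to the depositor, this cassette is the only difference from the companion CB2 SH3- construct, and no mutations are recorded. The catalogue lists an insert size of 1236 bp, whereas the annotated Arhgef9 segment in the 6,120 nt full sequence spans nearly 1.4 kb, so the two figures do not agree exactly.

The plasmid replicates in bacteria through a high-copy ColE1/pUC-type origin and also carries an f1 phage origin. A single NeoR/KanR gene (Tn5 aminoglycoside phosphotransferase) serves both hosts: a bacterial bla-type promoter gives kanamycin resistance in E. coli, and the adjacent SV40 enhancer/early promoter with an HSV TK polyadenylation signal gives G418 resistance in mammalian cells. The short large T antigen, ble and bGH poly(A) matches in the feature table are fragments that appear to be backbone remnants rather than functional elements.

Collybistin is a guanine nucleotide exchange factor for CDC42 that promotes clustering of gephyrin. The construct is intended for fluorescent visualisation of this isoform in transfected mammalian cells, and the associated publication examines how collybistin splice isoforms affect neuronal maturation and synapse formation downstream of alpha2 GABAA receptors.
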