Addgene plasmid #68821: EGFPC2-CB2 SH3+
Purpose: EGFP tagged Collybistin expression in mammalian cells
Depositing lab: Shiva Tyagarajan. Depositing organization: University of Zurich. Publication: RhoGEF9 splice isoforms influence neuronal maturation and synapse formation downstream of alpha2 GABAA receptors. de Groot C, Floriou-Servou A, Tsai YC, Fruh S, Kohler M, Parkin G, Schwerdel C, Bosshard G, Kaila K, Fritschy JM, Tyagarajan SK. PLoS Genet. 2017 Oct 25;13(10):e1007073. doi: 10.1371/journal.pgen.1007073. eCollection 2017 Oct. PubMed 29069083.
Backbone
  Vector backbone: pEGFP C2
  Backbone manufacturer: Clontech
  Backbone size w/o insert (bp): 4700
  Vector type: Mammalian Expression
  Selectable markers: Neomycin (select with G418)
Growth in bacteria
  Bacterial resistance: Kanamycin, 50 μg/mL
  Growth temperature: 37°C
  Growth strain: DH5alpha
  Copy number: High Copy
Gene/Insert
  Gene/Insert name: Collybistin
  Species: R. norvegicus (rat)
  Insert size (bp): 1236
  Mutation: none
  Entrez Gene: Arhgef9
  Promoter: CMV
  Tag / fusion protein: EGFP (N terminal on backbone)
  Cloning method: Restriction Enzyme; 5′ cloning site HindIII (not destroyed); 3′ cloning site BamHI (not destroyed)
  Sequencing primers: 5′ EGFP-C; 3′ SV40pA-R
Terms and licenses: Academic/Nonprofit Terms; Industry Terms: Not Available to Industry
Depositor comments: CB2SH3+ contains the SH3 domain splice cassette, CB2SH3- lacks the Sh3 domain splice cassette. That is the only difference between these two splice isoforms.
How to cite: EGFPC2-CB2 SH3+ was a gift from Shiva Tyagarajan (Addgene plasmid # 68821 ; http://n2t.net/addgene:68821 ; RRID:Addgene_68821)
