>Addgene plasmid #68821 | EGFPC2-CB2 SH3+ | addgene partial sequence | sequence record 122341 | EGFP-C 5'-CATGGTCCTGCTGGAGTTCGTG-3'
AGTCCGGCCGGACTCAGATCTCGAGCTCAAGCTTCATGCAGTGGATTAGAGGCGGATCGGGAATGCTGAT
CACTGGAGATTCCATCGTTAGTGCTGAGGCAGTATGGGATCACGTCACCATGGCCAACCGGGAGTTGGCA
TTTAAGGCTGGCGACGTCATCAAAGTCTTGGATGCTTCCAACAAGGATTGGTGGTGGGGCCAGATCGACG
ATGAGGAGGGATGGTTTCCTGCCAGCTTTGTGAGGCTCTGGGTGAACCAGGAGGATGGGGTGGAGGAAGG
GCCCAGTGACGTGCAGAATGGGCACCTGGACCCCAACTCAGACTGCCTCTGTCTGGGCCGGCCACTACAG
AACCGGGACCAGATGCGGGCCAATGTCATCAATGAGATCATGAGCACGGAACGTCATTACATCAAGCATC
TCAAGGACATTTGCGAGGGGTACCTGAAGCAGTGCCGAAAGAGAAGGGACATGTTCAGTGATGAGCAGCT
GAAAGTCATCTTTGGAAACATTGAAGACATCTACAGATTTCAGATGGGCTTCGTGAGAGACTTGGAGAAG
CAGTACAACAATGATGACCCCCACCTCAGCGAGATAGGACCCTGCTTCTTGGAGCATCAAGATGGCTTCT
GGATATACTCTGAGTATTGTAACAACCACCTGGATGCCTGCATGGAGCTCTCCAAACTGATGAAGGACAG
CCGCTATCAACACTTCTTTGAGGCCTGCCGCCTCTTGCAGCAGATGATCGACATCGCTATCGATGGTTTT
CTTTTGACTCCAGTACAGAAGATCTGCAA
