>Addgene plasmid #68821 | EGFPC2-CB2 SH3+ | addgene partial sequence | sequence record 122770 | SV40pA-R 5'-GAAATTTGTGATGCTATTGC-3'
ACAACAACAATTGCATTCATTTTATGTTTCAGGTTCAGGGGGAGGTGTGGGAGGTTTTTTAAAGCAAGTA
AAACCTCTACAAATGTGGTATGGCTGATTATGATCAGTTATCTAGATCCGGTGGATCCCTAATAGTGCCA
TTTTCTTTGGGTTACTTTCTGTTTAGACGCTTTTCTCACAGTCATTGCAGCCTGTCTCTTCTGATTTTCA
GAAATCTCAAAGCCAATTTTTTCATCTTCTTGTACCATTTTCCTCTCTTCTCTGAAAGCTCTAAGCCAAC
GTATTTTCTCCTCCAGTTTCTTGGCAAAGAACAGATGTACTTCTTCGGTTTCCTTGTTGTGCAGCTTGAA
AGCATTTTTCATGCTGACATTAAAGTCATCATCTCTGCCATCTTCAATGTCAATGACCTCATATTTATCC
ATGTCAATGCGCCCCTTGTAGTATAGGATGTCTCTCCGGATTAGGTCCTTCTTGCAGAGGACCATCTGGT
GGTCAAACAGGAAGAAGACTCTCTGCTGGTTGCGGCCATAGGGCTGGTAGATCCAGGCCATCTCTCCAGT
GTAGATCAGTTCCGAGCTCCTGTCTAAGATGTCATCTCCCTCCCAGTCTAGGACAGAGGCCTGCCATTGA
GCAATCTTGTCAATATTCTCCAGACGTCGCTTGCGTTCATTGATCTGCTGAGTCACATTTCTCATGACAG
CCAAAGCAGCTGCGACATATCTGTAATCACTGTGGTCTTGGGCAGTATACTT
